Addgene plasmid #12189: YFP-MEKK3
Depositing lab: Gary Johnson. Depositing organization: National Jewish Health. Publication: Rac-MEKK3-MKK3 scaffolding for p38 MAPK activation during hyperosmotic shock (YFP-MEKK3 construct). Uhlik MT, Abell AN, Johnson NL, Sun W, Cuevas BD, Lobel-Rice KE, Horne EA, Dell'Acqua ML, Johnson GL. Nat Cell Biol. 2003 Dec . 5(12):1104-10. 10.1038/ncb1071 PubMed 14634666.
Backbone
  Vector backbone: pEYFP-C1
  Backbone manufacturer: Clontech
  Backbone size w/o insert (bp): 4700
  Vector type: Mammalian Expression
  Selectable markers: Neomycin (select with G418)
Growth in bacteria
  Bacterial resistance: Kanamycin, 50 μg/mL
  Growth temperature: 37°C
  Growth strain: DH5alpha
  Copy number: High Copy
Gene/Insert
  Gene/Insert name: MEKK3
  Species: M. musculus (mouse)
  Insert size (bp): 1900
  GenBank ID: NM_011947
  Entrez Gene: Map3k3 (a.k.a. AW548911, MAPKKK3, Mekk3, mKIAA4031)
  Tag / fusion protein: EYFP (N terminal on backbone)
  Cloning method: Restriction Enzyme; 5′ cloning site XhoI (not destroyed); 3′ cloning site AccI (destroyed during cloning)
  Sequencing primers: 5′ EGFP-C
Terms and licenses: Academic/Nonprofit Terms; Industry Terms: Not Available to Industry
How to cite: YFP-MEKK3 was a gift from Gary Johnson (Addgene plasmid # 12189 ; http://n2t.net/addgene:12189 ; RRID:Addgene_12189)
