[The description below was written by a language model from this plasmid's Addgene catalogue record.]
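Description:
YFP-MEKK3 is a mammalian expression plasmid built on the Clontech pEYFP-C1 backbone (about 4.7 kb without insert) that encodes mouse MEKK3 (Map3k3, a MAP kinase kinase kinase) fused at its N terminus to enhanced yellow fluorescent protein. The roughly 1.9 kb MEKK3 coding sequence was inserted by restriction cloning into the polylinker downstream of the EYFP open reading frame, using XhoI at the 5′ junction, which remains intact, and AccI at the 3′ junction, which was destroyed in the process. The tag is supplied by the backbone, so the kinase is translated as a continuous EYFP-MEKK3 fusion. The record does not list a promoter or provide a feature table. Vectors of the pEYFP-C1 family normally drive the fusion from the CMV immediate-early promoter with an SV40 polyadenylation signal, but this is a general property of the backbone rather than something documented here.

The plasmid is maintained at high copy number in E. coli under kanamycin selection. The same resistance cassette confers neomycin resistance in mammalian cells, allowing G418 selection of stable transfectants in addition to transient expression.

The associated publication concerns a Rac-MEKK3-MKK3 scaffolding complex that activates p38 MAPK during hyperosmotic shock. This suggests the construct was used to express fluorescently labelled MEKK3 in cultured cells, for purposes such as following its localisation or examining its association with signalling partners by fluorescence-based methods. The record itself does not specify particular assays.
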