>Addgene plasmid #12189 | YFP-MEKK3 | addgene partial sequence | sequence record 18754 | CMV-F 5'-CGCAAATGGGCGGTAGGCGTG-3'
CCGTCAGATCCGCTAGCGCTACCGGTCGCCACCATGGTGAGCAAGGGCGAGGAGCTGTTCACCGGGGTGG
TGCCCATCCTGGTCGAGCTGGACGGCGACGTAAACGGCCACAAGTTCAGCGTGTCCGGCGAGGGCGAGGG
CGATGCCACCTACGGCAAGCTGACCCTGAAGTTCATCTGCACCACCGGCAAGCTGCCCGTGCCCTGGCCC
ACCCTCGTGACCACCTTCGGCTACGGCCTGCAGTGCTTCGCCCGCTACCCCGACCACATGAAGCAGCACG
ACTTCTTCAAGTCCGCCATGCCCGAAGGCTACGTCCAGGAGCGCACCATCTTCTTCAAGGACGACGGCAA
CTACAAGACCCGCGCCGAGGTGAAGTTCGAGGGCGACACCCTGGTGAACCGCATCGAGCTGAAGGGCATC
GACTTCAAGGAGGACGGCAACATCCTGGGGCACAAGCTGGAGTACAACTACAACAGCCACAACGTCTATA
TCATGGCCGACAAGCAGAAGAACGGCATCAAGGTGAACTTCAAGATCCGCCACAACATCGAGGACGGCAG
CGTGCAGCTCGCCGACCACTACCAGCAGAACACCCCCATCGGCGACGGCCCCGTGCTGCTGCCCGACAAC
CACTACCTGAGCTACCAGTCCGCCCTGAGCAAAGACCCCAACGAGAAGCGCGATCACATGGTCCTGCTGG
AGTTCGTGACCGCCGCCGGGATCACTCTCGGCATGGACGAGCTGTACAAGTCCGGACTCAGATCTCGAGC
TACCATGGATGAACAAGAGGCATTAGACTCGATCATGAAGGACCTGGTGGCCCTCCAGATGAGCCGACGA
ACCCGGTTGTCTGGATATGAGACCATGAAGAATAAGGACACAGGTCACCCAAACAGGCAGAGTGACGTCA
GAATCAAGTTTTGAACACAATGGGGAGAGACGAATTATAGCATTCAGCCGGCCTGTGAGATACGAAGATG
TGGAGCACAAGGTGACAACAGTCTTTGGGGCAGCCTCTTGATTTGCATTATATGAA
